>Addgene plasmid #120311 | AAV_hSyn_Ilmol | addgene full sequence | sequence record 238612 | Addgene NGS Result
CATGTCCTGCAGGCAGCTGCGCGCTCGCTCGCTCACTGAGGCCGCCCGGGCGTCGGGCGACCTTTGGTCG
CCCGGCCTCAGTGAGCGAGCGAGCGCGCAGAGAGGGAGTGGCCAACTCCATCACTAGGGGTTCCTGCGGC
CGCACGCGTGTGTCTAGACTGCAGAGGGCCCTGCGTATGAGTGCAAGTGGGTTTTAGGACCAGGATGAGG
CGGGGTGGGGGTGCCTACCTGACGACCGACCCCGACCCACTGGACAAGCACCCAACCCCCATTCCCCAAA
TTGCGCATCCCCTATCAGAGAGGGGGAGGGGAAACAGGATGCGGCGAGGCGCGTGCGCACTGCCAGCTTC
AGCACCGCGGACAGTGCCTTCGCCCCCGCCTGGCGGCGCGCGCCACCGCCGCCTCAGCACTGAAGGCGCG
CTGACGTCACTCGCCGGTCCCCCGCAAACTCCCCTTCCCGGCCACCTTGGTCGCGTCCGCGCCGCCGCCG
GCCCAGCCGGACCGCACCACGCGAGGCGCGAGATAGGGGGGCACGGGCGCGACCATCTGCGCTGCGGCGC
CGGCGACTCAGCGCTGCCTCAGTCTGCGGTGGGCAGCGGAGGAGTCGTGTCGTGCCTGAGAGCGCAGTCG
AGAAGGTACCGGATCCGCCACCGGAGACCCAAGCTGGCTAGCACCATGGAGGGATTCGACGGTTCAGATT
TTAGTCCTCCAGCTGATTTAGTTGGCGTTGACGGTGCAGTCATGCGGAACGTCGTTGACGTCACGATAAA
TGGTGACGTCACTGCTCCGCCGAAAGCTGCGCCAAGAAAAAGTGAATCGGTAAAGAAAGTTCATTGGAAT
GATGTAGACCAAGGACCGAGTGAAAAACCAGAGACAAGACAGGAGGAACGAATAGATATACCCGAGATTT
CAGGTCTATGGTGGGGCGAGAATGAACATGGAGTGGACGATGGGAGAATGGAGATACCTACTACTGGTGT
AGGTCGCGTCCAGTTTCGCATTCGAGCAGTGATTGATCATCTAGGGATGCGAGTCTTTGGAGTCTTCCTA
ATTTTCTTGGACATCATCCTCATGATCATTGATCTCAGTCTTATCGATAAAAGTGAATCTTCACAATCCT
TTTATGACGGGATGGACTTGGCTCTTTCTTGTTATTTCATGCTGGATTTAGGATTAAGGATATTTGCCTA
CGGGCCCAAGCTTTTCTTCACCAACCCTTGGGAGGTGGCTGATGGTTTGATTATCGTTGTCACATTCGTC
GTCACGATATTTTACACTGTGTTAGATGAATACGGTACCGAAACAGGAGCCGATGGTTTGGGGCAGTTGG
TTGTGTTGGCCCGTTTGCTGCGTGTGGTTATCTTAGCAAGAATATTTTATTCCAGACAACAAATGAAGGC
TTCAAGCAGAGGGGATCCCATGGTGAGCAAGGGCGAGGAGGTCATCAAAGAGTTCATGCGCTTCAAGGTG
CGCATGGAGGGCTCCATGAACGGCCACGAGTTCGAGATCGAGGGCGAGGGCGAGGGCCGCCCCTACGAGG
GCACCCAGACCGCCAAGCTGAAGGTGACCAAGGGCGGCCCCCTGCCCTTCGCCTGGGACATCCTGTCCCC
CCAGTTCATGTACGGCTCCAAGGCGTACGTGAAGCACCCCGCCGACATCCCCGATTACAAGAAGCTGTCC
TTCCCCGAGGGCTTCAAGTGGGAGCGCGTGATGAACTTCGAGGACGGCGGTCTGGTGACCGTGACCCAGG
ACTCCTCCCTGCAGGACGGCACGCTGATCTACAAGGTGAAGATGCGCGGCACCAACTTCCCCCCCGACGG
CCCCGTAATGCAGAAGAAGACCATGGGCTGGGAGGCCTCCACCGAGCGCCTGTACCCCCGCGACGGCGTG
CTGAGAGGCGAGATCCACCAGGCCCTGAAGCTGAAGGACGGCGGCCACTACCTGGTGGAGTTCAAGACCA
TCTACATGGCCAAGAAGCCCGTGCAACTGCCCGGATACTACTACGTGGACACCAAGCTGGACATCACCTC
CCACAACGAGGACTACACCATCGTGGAACAGTACGAGCGCTCCGAGGGCCGCCACCACCTGTTCCTGTAC
GGCATGGACGAGCTGTACAAGTGAGAATTCGATATCAAGCTTATCGATAATCAACCTCTGGATTACAAAA
TTTGTGAAAGATTGACTGGTATTCTTAACTATGTTGCTCCTTTTACGCTATGTGGATACGCTGCTTTAAT
GCCTTTGTATCATGCTATTGCTTCCCGTATGGCTTTCATTTTCTCCTCCTTGTATAAATCCTGGTTGCTG
TCTCTTTATGAGGAGTTGTGGCCCGTTGTCAGGCAACGTGGCGTGGTGTGCACTGTGTTTGCTGACGCAA
CCCCCACTGGTTGGGGCATTGCCACCACCTGTCAGCTCCTTTCCGGGACTTTCGCTTTCCCCCTCCCTAT
TGCCACGGCGGAACTCATCGCCGCCTGCCTTGCCCGCTGCTGGACAGGGGCTCGGCTGTTGGGCACTGAC
AATTCCGTGGTGTTGTCGGGGAAATCATCGTCCTTTCCTTGGCTGCTCGCCTATGTTGCCACCTGGATTC
TGCGCGGGACGTCCTTCTGCTACGTCCCTTCGGCCCTCAATCCAGCGGACCTTCCTTCCCGCGGCCTGCT
GCCGGCTCTGCGGCCTCTTCCGCGTCTTCGCCTTCGCCCTCAGACGAGTCGGATCTCCCTTTGGGCCGCC
TCCCCGCATCGATACCGAGCGCTGCTCGAGAGATCTACGGGTGGCATCCCTGTGACCCCTCCCCAGTGCC
TCTCCTGGCCCTGGAAGTTGCCACTCCAGTGCCCACCAGCCTTGTCCTAATAAAATTAAGTTGCATCATT
TTGTCTGACTAGGTGTCCTTCTATAATATTATGGGGTGGAGGGGGGTGGTATGGAGCAAGGGGCAAGTTG
GGAAGACAACCTGTAGGGCCTGCGGGGTCTATTGGGAACCAAGCTGGAGTGCAGTGGCACAATCTTGGCT
CACTGCAATCTCCGCCTCCTGGGTTCAAGCGATTCTCCTGCCTCAGCCTCCCGAGTTGTTGGGATTCCAG
GCATGCATGACCAGGCTCAGCTAATTTTTGTTTTTTTGGTAGAGACGGGGTTTCACCATATTGGCCAGGC
TGGTCTCCAACTCCTAATCTCAGGTGATCTACCCACCTTGGCCTCCCAAATTGCTGGGATTACAGGCGTG
AACCACTGCTCCCTTCCCTGTCCTTCTGATTTTGTAGGTAACCACGTGCGGACCGAGCGGCCGCAGGAAC
CCCTAGTGATGGAGTTGGCCACTCCCTCTCTGCGCGCTCGCTCGCTCACTGAGGCCGGGCGACCAAAGGT
CGCCCGACGCCCGGGCTTTGCCCGGGCGGCCTCAGTGAGCGAGCGAGCGCGCAGCTGCCTGCAGGGGCGC
CTGATGCGGTATTTTCTCCTTACGCATCTGTGCGGTATTTCACACCGCATA
[95 nt withheld, positions 3482-3576]
T
[46 nt withheld, positions 3578-3623]
C
[141 nt withheld, positions 3625-3765]
CCTTTGACGTTGGAGTCCACGTTCTTT
[37 nt withheld, positions 3793-3829]
ACTCTATCTCGGGCTATTCTTTTGATTTATAAGGGATTTTGCCGATTTCGGTCTATTGGTTAAAAAATGA
GCTGATTTAACAAAAATTTAACGCGAATTTTAACAAAATATTAACGTTTACAATTTTATGGTGCACTCTC
AGTACAATCTGCTCTGATGCCGCATAGTTAAGCCAGCCCCGACACCCGCCAACACCCGCTGACGCGCCCT
GACGGGCTTGTCTGCTCCCGGCATCCGCTTACAGACAAGCTGTGACCGTCTCCGGGAGCTGCATGTGTCA
GAGGTTTTCACCGTCATCACCGAAACGCGCGAGACGAAAGGGCCTCGTGATACGCCTATTTTTATAGGTT
AATGTCATGATAATAATGGTTTCTTAGACGTCAGGTGGCACTTTTCGGGGAAATGTGCGCGGAACCCCTA
TTTGTTTATTTTTCTAAATACATTCAAATATGTATCCGCTCATGAGACAATAACCCTGATAAATGCTTCA
ATAATATTGAAAAAGGAAGAGTATGAGTATTCAACATTTCCGTGTCGCCCTTATTCCCTTTTTTGCGGCA
TTTTGCCTTCCTGTTTTTGCTCACCCAGAAACGCTGGTGAAAGTAAAAGATGCTGAAGATCAGTTGGGTG
CACGAGTGGGTTACATCGAACTGGATCTCAACAGCGGTAAGATCCTTGAGAGTTTTCGCCCCGAAGAACG
TTTTCCAATGATGAGCACTTTTAAAGTTCTGCTATGTGGCGCGGTATTATCCCGTATTGACGCCGGGCAA
GAGCAACTCGGTCGCCGCATACACTATTCTCAGAATGACTTGGTTGAGTACTCACCAGTCACAGAAAAGC
ATCTTACGGATGGCATGACAGTAAGAGAATTATGCAGTGCTGCCATAACCATGAGTGATAACACTGCGGC
CAACTTACTTCTGACAACGATCGGAGGACCGAAGGAGCTAACCGCTTTTTTGCACAACATGGGGGATCAT
GTAACTCGCCTTGATCGTTGGGAACCGGAGCTGAATGAAGCCATACCAAACGACGAGCGTGACACCACGA
TGCCTGTAGCAATGGCAACAACGTTGCGCAAACTATTAACTGGCGAACTACTTACTCTAGCTTCCCGGCA
ACAATTAATAGACTGGATGGAGGCGGATAAAGTTGCAGGACCACTTCTGCGCTCGGCCCTTCCGGCTGGC
TGGTTTATTGCTGATAAATCTGGAGCCGGTGAGCGTGGGTCTCGCGGTATCATTGCAGCACTGGGGCCAG
ATGGTAAGCCCTCCCGTATCGTAGTTATCTACACGACGGGGAGTCAGGCAACTATGGATGAACGAAATAG
ACAGATCGCTGAGATAGGTGCCTCACTGATTAAGCATTGGTAACTGTCAGACCAAGTTTACTCATATATA
CTTTAGATTGATTTAAAACTTCATTTTTAATTTAAAAGGATCTAGGTGAAGATCCTTTTTGATAATCTCA
TGACCAAAATCCCTTAACGTGAGTTTTCGTTCCACTGAGCGTCAGACCCCGTAGAAAAGATCAAAGGATC
TTCTTGAGATCCTTTTTTTCTGCGCGTAATCTGCTGCTTGCAAACAAAAAAACCACCGCTACCAGCGGTG
GTTTGTTTGCCGGATCAAGAGCTACCAACTCTTTTTCCGAAGGTAACTGGCTTCAGCAGAGCGCAGATAC
CAAATACTGTTCTTCTAGTGTAGCCGTAGTTAGGCCACCACTTCAAGAACTCTGTAGCACCGCCTACATA
CCTCGCTCTGCTAATCCTGTTACCAGTGGCTGCTGCCAGTGGCGATAAGTCGTGTCTTACCGGGTTGGAC
TCAAGACGATAGTTACCGGATAAGGCGCAGCGGTCGGGCTGAACGGGGGGTTCGTGCACACAGCCCAGCT
TGGAGCGAACGACCTACACCGAACTGAGATACCTACAGCGTGAGCTATGAGAAAGCGCCACGCTTCCCGA
AGGGAGAAAGGCGGACAGGTATCCGGTAAGCGGCAGGGTCGGAACAGGAGAGCGCACGAGGGAGCTTCCA
GGGGGAAACGCCTGGTATCTTTATAGTCCTGTCGGGTTTCGCCACCTCTGACTTGAGCGTCGATTTTTGT
GATGCTCGTCAGGGGGGCGGAGCCTATGGAAAAACGCCAGCAACGCGGCCTTTTTACGGTTCCTGGCCTT
TTGCTGGCCTTTTGCTCA
Features (pLannotate 1.2.2; 15 found; start..end, strand, type, name):
     17..44      +  repeat_region  AAV2 ITR (fragment): inverted terminal repeat of adeno-associated virus serotype 2 inverted
     73..100     +  repeat_region  AAV2 ITR (fragment): inverted terminal repeat of adeno-associated virus serotype 2 inverted
    180..627     +  promoter       hSyn promoter: human synapsin I promoter; confers neuron-specific expression (Kügler et al., 2003)
   1420..2121    +  CDS            dTomato: dTomato is a basic (constitutively fluorescent) orange fluorescent protein published in 2004, derived from Discosoma sp.. It is reported to be a somewhat slowly-maturing dimer with low acid sensitivity.
   2125..2149    +  misc_feature   MCS (fragment): pBluescript multiple cloning site
   2149..2737    +  misc_feature   WPRE: woodchuck hepatitis virus posttranscriptional regulatory element
   2769..3245    +  polyA_signal   hGH poly(A) signal: human growth hormone polyadenylation signal
   3285..3425    +  repeat_region  AAV2 ITR: inverted terminal repeat of adeno-associated virus serotype 2 inverted
   3430..3481    -  misc_feature   bom (fragment): basis of mobility region from pBR322
   3500..3955    +  rep_origin     f1 ori (sequence partly withheld): f1 bacteriophage origin of replication; arrow indicates direction of (+) strand synthesis
   3956..4005    -  misc_feature   bom (fragment): basis of mobility region from pBR322
   4107..4142    -  CDS            rop (fragment): Rop protein, which maintains plasmids at low copy number; rop
   4237..4341    +  promoter       AmpR promoter: bla
   4342..5202    +  CDS            AmpR: β-lactamase; bla; confers resistance to ampicillin, carbenicillin, and related antibiotics
   5373..5961    +  rep_origin     ori: high-copy-number ColE1/pMB1/pBR322/pUC origin of replication
