[The description below was written by a language model from this plasmid's Addgene catalogue record and pLannotate feature annotations shown in this document.]
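Description:
AAV_hSyn_Ilmol is an adeno-associated virus transfer plasmid of about 6 kb, built on a pAAV backbone and intended for mammalian expression, either by direct transfection or after packaging into recombinant AAV particles. It is maintained in bacteria through a high-copy ColE1/pUC-type origin and selected with ampicillin via the β-lactamase gene and its own promoter. An f1 phage origin is also present in the backbone. The annotation detects a complete AAV2 inverted terminal repeat downstream of the expression cassette but only short ITR fragments at the upstream end. This is a common result when these repetitive, structured elements are sequenced or annotated, although partial loss cannot be excluded from the record alone. The recorded use of a recombination-deficient growth strain fits the need to keep ITRs stable.

Between the ITRs, the human synapsin I promoter drives Ilmol, giving expression preferentially in neurons. According to the associated publication title, Ilmol belongs to work on a bright, red-shifted genetically encoded voltage indicator (GEVI) based on a dimeric fluorescent protein. In line with this, the feature table identifies dTomato as the C-terminal part of the open reading frame. The roughly 800 bp between the promoter and dTomato is unannotated. It presumably encodes the voltage-sensing portion of the indicator, but the record does not state its identity. The insert was cloned between NheI and EcoRV sites, and it is followed by a WPRE to enhance transcript stability and expression and by the human growth hormone polyadenylation signal. The construct is suited to optical recording of membrane potential in neurons, including population signals in brain slice as the publication title indicates.
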