Addgene plasmid #120311: AAV_hSyn_Ilmol
Purpose: Expresssion of Ilmol preferentially in neurons
Depositing lab: Bradley Baker. Depositing organization: Korea Institute of Science and Technology. Publication: A dimeric fluorescent protein yields a bright, red-shifted GEVI capable of population signals in brain slice. Yi B, Kang BE, Lee S, Braubach S, Baker BJ. Sci Rep. 2018 Oct 12;8(1):15199. doi: 10.1038/s41598-018-33297-y. PubMed 30315245.
Backbone
  Vector backbone: pAAV
  Backbone size w/o insert (bp): 4500
  Total vector size (bp): 6000
  Vector type: Mammalian Expression, AAV
Growth in bacteria
  Bacterial resistance: Ampicillin, 100 μg/mL
  Growth temperature: 37°C
  Growth strain: NEB Stable
  Copy number: High Copy
Gene/Insert
  Gene/Insert name: Ilmol (alt name: Ilmol)
  Promoter: hSyn
  Cloning method: Restriction Enzyme; 5′ cloning site NheI (not destroyed); 3′ cloning site EcoRV (not destroyed)
  Sequencing primers: 5′ CCC AAG CTG GCT AGC GCC ACC ATG GAG GGA TTC GAC; 3′ GAT AAG CTT GAT ATC GAA TTC TCA CTT GTA CAG CTC GTC
Terms and licenses: Academic/Nonprofit Terms; Industry Terms: Not Available to Industry
How to cite: AAV_hSyn_Ilmol was a gift from Bradley Baker (Addgene plasmid # 120311 ; http://n2t.net/addgene:120311 ; RRID:Addgene_120311)
